Addgene plasmid #223776: pETDuet1_BCL2L13(1-465aa)-EGFP-TEV-GST (I307A/V310A; deltaLIR4)
Purpose: Expression of recombinant protein for purification
Depositing lab: Sascha Martens. Depositing organization: University of Vienna. Publication: Reconstitution of BNIP3/NIX-mitophagy initiation reveals hierarchical flexibility of the autophagy machinery. Adriaenssens E, Schaar S, Cook ASI, Stuke JFM, Sawa-Makarska J, Nguyen TN, Ren X, Schuschnig M, Romanov J, Khuu G, Uoselis L, Lazarou M, Hummer G, Hurley JH, Martens S. Nat Cell Biol. 2025 Jul 25. doi: 10.1038/s41556-025-01712-y. PubMed 40715440.
Backbone
  Vector backbone: pET-Duet
  Vector type: Bacterial Expression
Growth in bacteria
  Bacterial resistance: Ampicillin, 100 μg/mL
  Growth temperature: 37°C
  Growth strain: DH5alpha
  Copy number: Unknown
Gene/Insert
  Gene/Insert name: BCL2L13 soluble part
  Species: H. sapiens (human)
  Mutation: I307A/V310A; deletion of LIR4
  Entrez Gene: BCL2L13 (a.k.a. BCL-RAMBO, Bcl2-L-13, MIL1)
  Tag / fusion protein: EGFP-TEV-GST (C terminal on insert)
  Cloning method: Gibson Cloning
Terms and licenses: Academic/Nonprofit Terms; Industry Terms: Not Available to Industry
Depositor comments: Internal #: SMc2441 . Please visit https://doi.org/10.1101/2024.08.28.609967 for bioRxiv preprint.
How to cite: pETDuet1_BCL2L13(1-465aa)-EGFP-TEV-GST (I307A/V310A; deltaLIR4) was a gift from Sascha Martens (Addgene plasmid # 223776 ; http://n2t.net/addgene:223776 ; RRID:Addgene_223776)
