[The description below was written by a language model from this plasmid's Addgene catalogue record and pLannotate feature annotations shown in this document.]
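Description:
pETDuet1_BCL2L13(1-465aa)-EGFP-TEV-GST (I307A/V310A; deltaLIR4) is an 8.2 kb bacterial expression plasmid built on the pET-Duet backbone for producing a recombinant human protein for purification. It replicates in E. coli from a ColE1/pBR322-type origin accompanied by the rop gene and bom region, carries an f1 origin, and is selected with ampicillin through the β-lactamase gene. The backbone also encodes the lac repressor (lacI). Short tetracycline-resistance fragments in the annotation are backbone remnants rather than functional markers.

The vector has the two T7 promoter/lac operator units typical of Duet plasmids. In the feature table, the first unit, which spans the sequence origin and has a T7 gene 10 ribosome binding site, has no annotated coding sequence after it. The insert lies downstream of the second T7-lac unit. The open reading frame encodes the soluble portion of BCL2L13 (residues 1-465), followed by a GFP annotated as mEGFP (named EGFP in the catalogue entry), a TEV protease cleavage site and Schistosoma japonicum GST, and transcription ends at the T7 terminator. Fragments of an S-tag and a further tag-like sequence are annotated after GST, but the record does not indicate whether they are translated. Expression depends on T7 RNA polymerase and is repressed by LacI until induced with IPTG.

GST permits glutathione affinity capture, and TEV cleavage then releases a fluorescent BCL2L13-GFP protein. The I307A/V310A substitutions inactivate the motif the depositor calls LIR4, presumably an LC3-interacting region. The mutant therefore suits in vitro binding and reconstitution studies of mitophagy initiation, the subject of the associated publication.
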