Features (pLannotate 1.2.2; 24 found; start..end, strand, type, name):
      3..27      +  protein_bind   lac operator: The lac repressor binds to the lac operator to inhibit transcription in E. coli. This inhibition can be relieved by adding lactose or isopropyl-β-D-thiogalactopyranoside (IPTG). lac repressor encoded by lacI
     42..64      +  RBS            RBS: efficient ribosome binding site from bacteriophage T7 gene 10 (Olins and Rangwala, 1989)
    214..232     +  promoter       T7 promoter: promoter for bacteriophage T7 RNA polymerase
    233..257     +  protein_bind   lac operator: The lac repressor binds to the lac operator to inhibit transcription in E. coli. This inhibition can be relieved by adding lactose or isopropyl-β-D-thiogalactopyranoside (IPTG). lac repressor encoded by lacI
    300..1694    +  CDS            BCL2L13: B2L13_HUMAN - Also known as MIL1. Experimental evidence at protein level: Swiss-Prot protein existence level 1. May promote the activation of caspase-3 and apoptosis. From Homo sapiens (Human).
   1707..2420    +  CDS            mEGFP: mEGFP is a basic (constitutively fluorescent) green fluorescent protein published in 2002, derived from Aequorea victoria. It has moderate acid sensitivity.
   2433..2453    +  CDS            TEV site: tobacco etch virus (TEV) protease recognition and cleavage site
   2484..3136    +  CDS            GST (fragment): glutathione S-transferase from Schistosoma japonicum
   3150..3191    +  CDS            S-Tag (fragment): affinity and epitope tag derived from pancreatic ribonuclease A
   3221..3238    +  CDS            SET1 (fragment): solubility-enhancement tag derived from T7 phage gene 10B
   3246..3293    +  terminator     T7 terminator: transcription terminator for bacteriophage T7 RNA polymerase
   3330..3785    +  rep_origin     f1 ori (sequence partly withheld): f1 bacteriophage origin of replication; arrow indicates direction of (+) strand synthesis
   3900..4760    -  CDS            AmpR: β-lactamase; bla; confers resistance to ampicillin, carbenicillin, and related antibiotics
   4761..4853    -  promoter       AmpR promoter: bla
   4934..5522    +  rep_origin     ori: high-copy-number ColE1/pMB1/pBR322/pUC origin of replication
   5708..5847    -  misc_feature   bom: basis of mobility region from pBR322
   5949..6140    -  CDS            rop: Rop protein, which maintains plasmids at low copy number; rop
   6157..6537    +  CDS            YPB1_ECOLX: Protein predicted: Swiss-Prot protein existence level 4. From Escherichia coli.
   6599..6663    -  CDS            TcR (fragment): tetracycline efflux protein; tet; confers resistance to tetracycline
   6678..6699    -  protein_bind   CAP binding site: CAP binding activates transcription in the presence of cAMP. E. coli catabolite activator protein
   6712..7794    -  CDS            lacI: lac repressor; lacI; The lac repressor binds to the lac operator to inhibit transcription in E. coli. This inhibition can be relieved by adding lactose or isopropyl-β-D-thiogalactopyranoside (IPTG).
   7795..7872    -  promoter       lacI promoter: lacI
   7880..8159    -  CDS            TcR (fragment): tetracycline efflux protein; tet; confers resistance to tetracycline
   8185..2       +  promoter       T7 promoter (across the origin): promoter for bacteriophage T7 RNA polymerase
>Addgene plasmid #223776 | pETDuet1_BCL2L13(1-465aa)-EGFP-TEV-GST (I307A/V310A; deltaLIR4) | addgene full sequence | sequence record 448400 | Addgene NGS Result
GGGGAATTGTGAGCGGATAACAATTCCCCTCTAGAAATAATTTTGTTTAACTTTAAGAAGGAGATATACC
ATGGGCAGCAGCCATCACCATCATCACCACAGCCAGGATCCGAATTCGAGCTCGGCGCGCCTGCAGGTCG
ACAAGCTTGCGGCCGCATAATGCTTAAGTCGAACAGAAAGTAATCGTATTGTACACGGCCGCATAATCGA
AATTAATACGACTCACTATAGGGGAATTGTGAGCGGATAACAATTCCCCATCTTAGTATATTAGTTAAGT
ATAAGAAGGAGATATACATATGGCGTCCTCTTCTACTGTGCCTCTGGGATTTCACTATGAAACAAAGTAT
GTTGTTCTCAGCTACTTGGGACTCCTCTCTCAAGAGAAGCTGCAAGAGCAACATCTTTCCTCACCCCAAG
GGGTTCAACTAGATATAGCTTCACAATCTCTGGATCAAGAAATTTTATTAAAAGTTAAAACTGAAATTGA
AGAAGAGCTAAAATCTCTGGACAAAGAAATTTCTGAAGCCTTCACCAGCACAGGCTTTGACCGTCACACT
TCTCCAGTGTTCAGCCCTGCCAATCCAGAAAGCTCAATGGAAGACTGCTTGGCCCATCTTGGAGAAAAAG
TGTCCCAGGAACTGAAAGAGCCTCTCCATAAAGCATTGCAAATGCTCCTGAGCCAGCCAGTGACATATCA
GGCATTTCGGGAATGTACACTGGAGACCACAGTTCATGCCAGCGGCTGGAATAAGATTTTGGTGCCTCTG
GTTTTGCTACGACAAATGCTTTTGGAATTGACAAGACGTGGTCAAGAACCTTTGAGCGCACTGCTGCAGT
TTGGCGTGACATACCTGGAGGACTATTCGGCAGAGTACATCATTCAGCAAGGTGGCTGGGGCACTGTGTT
TAGTCTTGAGTCAGAGGAGGAGGAATACCCTGGAATCACTGCAGAAGATAGCAATGACATTTACATCCTG
CCCAGCGACAACTCTGGACAAGTCAGTCCCCCAGAGTCTCCAACTGTGACCACTTCCTGGCAGTCTGAGA
GCTTACCTGTGTCACTGTCAGCTAGCCAGAGTTGGCACACAGAAAGCCTGCCAGTGTCACTAGGCCCTGA
GTCCTGGCAGCAGATTGCAATGGATCCTGAAGAAGTGAAAAGCTTAGACAGCAACGGAGCTGGAGAGAAG
AGTGAGAACAACTCCTCTAATTCTGACGCTGTGCACGCGGAGAAAGAAGAGGTGCCCGAGGGCATGGAAG
AGGCTGCTGTGGCTTCTGTGGTCTTGCCAGCGCGGGAGCTGCAAGAGGCACTTCCTGAAGCCCCAGCTCC
CTTGCTTCCACATATCACTGCCACCTCCCTGCTGGGGACAAGGGAACCTGACACAGAAGTGATCACAGTT
GAGAAATCCAGCCCTGCTACATCTCTGTTTGTAGAACTTGATGAAGAAGAGGTGAAAGCAGCAACAACTG
AACCTACTGAAGTGGAGGAGGTGGTCCCCGCACTGGAACCCACAGAAACGCTGCTGAGTGAGAAGGAGAT
AAACGCAAGGGAAGAGAGCCTTGTGGAAGAGCTGTCCCCTGCCAGCGAGAAGAAGCCCGTGCCGCCGTCT
GAGGGCAAGTCTAGACTGTCCCCCGCCGGTGAGATGAAGCCCATGCCGCTGTCTGAGGGCAAGTCTATAC
TGCTGTTTGGAGGAGGCGGCGGCGGCGTGAGCAAGGGCGAGGAGCTGTTCACCGGGGTGGTGCCCATCCT
GGTCGAGCTGGACGGCGACGTAAACGGCCACAAGTTCAGCGTGTCCGGCGAGGGCGAGGGCGATGCCACC
TACGGCAAGCTGACCCTGAAGTTCATCTGCACCACCGGCAAGCTGCCCGTGCCCTGGCCCACCCTCGTGA
CCACCCTGACCTACGGCGTGCAGTGCTTCAGCCGCTACCCCGACCACATGAAGCAGCACGACTTCTTCAA
GTCCGCCATGCCCGAAGGCTACGTCCAGGAGCGCACCATCTTCTTCAAGGACGACGGCAACTACAAGACC
CGCGCCGAGGTGAAGTTCGAGGGCGACACCCTGGTGAACCGCATCGAGCTGAAGGGCATCGACTTCAAGG
AGGACGGCAACATCCTGGGGCACAAGCTGGAGTACAACTACAACAGCCACAACGTCTATATCATGGCCGA
CAAGCAGAAGAACGGCATCAAGGTGAACTTCAAGATCCGCCACAACATCGAGGACGGCAGCGTGCAGCTC
GCCGACCACTACCAGCAGAACACCCCCATCGGCGACGGCCCCGTGCTGCTGCCCGACAACCACTACCTGA
GCACCCAGTCCAAGCTGAGCAAAGACCCCAACGAGAAGCGCGATCACATGGTCCTGCTGGAGTTCGTGAC
CGCCGCCGGGATCACTCTCGGCATGGACGAGCTGTACAAGGGCGGCAGTGGCGAAAACCTGTATTTTCAG
GGCGGATCACTGGTTCCGCGTGGATCCGGCGGATCCCCTATACTAGGTTATTGGAAAATTAAGGGCCTTG
TGCAACCCACTCGACTTCTTTTGGAATATCTTGAAGAAAAATATGAAGAGCATTTGTATGAGCGCGATGA
AGGTGATAAATGGCGAAACAAAAAGTTTGAATTGGGTTTGGAGTTTCCCAATCTTCCTTATTATATTGAT
GGTGATGTTAAATTAACACAGTCTATGGCCATCATACGTTATATAGCTGACAAGCACAACATGTTGGGTG
GTTGTCCAAAAGAGCGTGCAGAGATTTCAATGCTTGAAGGAGCGGTTTTGGATATTAGATACGGTGTTTC
GAGAATTGCATATAGTAAAGACTTTGAAACTCTCAAAGTTGATTTTCTTAGCAAGCTACCTGAAATGCTG
AAAATGTTCGAAGATCGTTTATGTCATAAAACATATTTAAATGGTGATCATGTAACCCATCCTGACTTCA
TGTTGTATGACGCTCTTGATGTTGTTTTATACATGGACCCAATGTGCCTGGATGCGTTCCCAAAATTAGT
TTGTTTTAAAAAACGTATTGAAGCTATCCCACAAATTGATAAGTACTTGAAATCCAGCAAGTATATAGCA
TGGCCTTTGCAGGGCTGGCAAGCCACGTTTGGTGGTGGCGACCATCCTCCAAAATAGCTCGAGTCTGGTA
AAGAAACCGCTGCTGCGAAATTTGAACGCCAGCACATGGACTCGTCTACTAGCGCAGCTTAATTAACCTA
GGCTGCTGCCACCGCTGAGCAATAACTAGCATAACCCCTTGGGGCCTCTAAACGGGTCTTGAGGGGTTTT
TTGCTGAAAGGAGGAACTATATCCGGATTGGCGAATGGG
[124 nt withheld, positions 3330-3453]
C
[91 nt withheld, positions 3455-3545]
A
[49 nt withheld, positions 3547-3595]
CCTTTGACGTTGGAGTCCACGTTCTTT
[37 nt withheld, positions 3623-3659]
ACCCTATCTCGGTCTATTCTTTTGATTTATAAGGGATTTTGCCGATTTCGGCCTATTGGTTAAAAAATGA
GCTGATTTAACAAAAATTTAACGCGAATTTTAACAAAATATTAACGTTTACAATTTCTGGCGGCACGATG
GCATGAGATTATCAAAAAGGATCTTCACCTAGATCCTTTTAAATTAAAAATGAAGTTTTAAATCAATCTA
AAGTATATATGAGTAAACTTGGTCTGACAGTTACCAATGCTTAATCAGTGAGGCACCTATCTCAGCGATC
TGTCTATTTCGTTCATCCATAGTTGCCTGACTCCCCGTCGTGTAGATAACTACGATACGGGAGGGCTTAC
CATCTGGCCCCAGTGCTGCAATGATACCGCGAGACCCACGCTCACCGGCTCCAGATTTATCAGCAATAAA
CCAGCCAGCCGGAAGGGCCGAGCGCAGAAGTGGTCCTGCAACTTTATCCGCCTCCATCCAGTCTATTAAT
TGTTGCCGGGAAGCTAGAGTAAGTAGTTCGCCAGTTAATAGTTTGCGCAACGTTGTTGCCATTGCTACAG
GCATCGTGGTGTCACGCTCGTCGTTTGGTATGGCTTCATTCAGCTCCGGTTCCCAACGATCAAGGCGAGT
TACATGATCCCCCATGTTGTGCAAAAAAGCGGTTAGCTCCTTCGGTCCTCCGATCGTTGTCAGAAGTAAG
TTGGCCGCAGTGTTATCACTCATGGTTATGGCAGCACTGCATAATTCTCTTACTGTCATGCCATCCGTAA
GATGCTTTTCTGTGACTGGTGAGTACTCAACCAAGTCATTCTGAGAATAGTGTATGCGGCGACCGAGTTG
CTCTTGCCCGGCGTCAATACGGGATAATACCGCGCCACATAGCAGAACTTTAAAAGTGCTCATCATTGGA
AAACGTTCTTCGGGGCGAAAACTCTCAAGGATCTTACCGCTGTTGAGATCCAGTTCGATGTAACCCACTC
GTGCACCCAACTGATCTTCAGCATCTTTTACTTTCACCAGCGTTTCTGGGTGAGCAAAAACAGGAAGGCA
AAATGCCGCAAAAAAGGGAATAAGGGCGACACGGAAATGTTGAATACTCATACTCTTCCTTTTTCAATCA
TGATTGAAGCATTTATCAGGGTTATTGTCTCATGAGCGGATACATATTTGAATGTATTTAGAAAAATAAA
CAAATAGGTCATGACCAAAATCCCTTAACGTGAGTTTTCGTTCCACTGAGCGTCAGACCCCGTAGAAAAG
ATCAAAGGATCTTCTTGAGATCCTTTTTTTCTGCGCGTAATCTGCTGCTTGCAAACAAAAAAACCACCGC
TACCAGCGGTGGTTTGTTTGCCGGATCAAGAGCTACCAACTCTTTTTCCGAAGGTAACTGGCTTCAGCAG
AGCGCAGATACCAAATACTGTCCTTCTAGTGTAGCCGTAGTTAGGCCACCACTTCAAGAACTCTGTAGCA
CCGCCTACATACCTCGCTCTGCTAATCCTGTTACCAGTGGCTGCTGCCAGTGGCGATAAGTCGTGTCTTA
CCGGGTTGGACTCAAGACGATAGTTACCGGATAAGGCGCAGCGGTCGGGCTGAACGGGGGGTTCGTGCAC
ACAGCCCAGCTTGGAGCGAACGACCTACACCGAACTGAGATACCTACAGCGTGAGCTATGAGAAAGCGCC
ACGCTTCCCGAAGGGAGAAAGGCGGACAGGTATCCGGTAAGCGGCAGGGTCGGAACAGGAGAGCGCACGA
GGGAGCTTCCAGGGGGAAACGCCTGGTATCTTTATAGTCCTGTCGGGTTTCGCCACCTCTGACTTGAGCG
TCGATTTTTGTGATGCTCGTCAGGGGGGCGGAGCCTATGGAAAAACGCCAGCAACGCGGCCTTTTTACGG
TTCCTGGCCTTTTGCTGGCCTTTTGCTCACATGTTCTTTCCTGCGTTATCCCCTGATTCTGTGGATAACC
GTATTACCGCCTTTGAGTGAGCTGATACCGCTCGCCGCAGCCGAACGACCGAGCGCAGCGAGTCAGTGAG
CGAGGAAGCGGAAGAGCGCCTGATGCGGTATTTTCTCCTTACGCATCTGTGCGGTATTTCACACCGCAAT
GGTGCACTCTCAGTACAATCTGCTCTGATGCCGCATAGTTAAGCCAGTATACACTCCGCTATCGCTACGT
GACTGGGTCATGGCTGCGCCCCGACACCCGCCAACACCCGCTGACGCGCCCTGACGGGCTTGTCTGCTCC
CGGCATCCGCTTACAGACAAGCTGTGACCGTCTCCGGGAGCTGCATGTGTCAGAGGTTTTCACCGTCATC
ACCGAAACGCGCGAGGCAGCTGCGGTAAAGCTCATCAGCGTGGTCGTGAAGCGATTCACAGATGTCTGCC
TGTTCATCCGCGTCCAGCTCGTTGAGTTTCTCCAGAAGCGTTAATGTCTGGCTTCTGATAAAGCGGGCCA
TGTTAAGGGCGGTTTTTTCCTGTTTGGTCACTGATGCCTCCGTGTAAGGGGGATTTCTGTTCATGGGGGT
AATGATACCGATGAAACGAGAGAGGATGCTCACGATACGGGTTACTGATGATGAACATGCCCGGTTACTG
GAACGTTGTGAGGGTAAACAACTGGCGGTATGGATGCGGCGGGACCAGAGAAAAATCACTCAGGGTCAAT
GCCAGCGCTTCGTTAATACAGATGTAGGTGTTCCACAGGGTAGCCAGCAGCATCCTGCGATGCAGATCCG
GAACATAATGGTGCAGGGCGCTGACTTCCGCGTTTCCAGACTTTACGAAACACGGAAACCGAAGACCATT
CATGTTGTTGCTCAGGTCGCAGACGTTTTGCAGCAGCAGTCGCTTCACGTTCGCTCGCGTATCGGTGATT
CATTCTGCTAACCAGTAAGGCAACCCCGCCAGCCTAGCCGGGTCCTCAACGACAGGAGCACGATCATGCT
AGTCATGCCCCGCGCCCACCGGAAGGAGCTGACTGGGTTGAAGGCTCTCAAGGGCATCGGTCGAGATCCC
GGTGCCTAATGAGTGAGCTAACTTACATTAATTGCGTTGCGCTCACTGCCCGCTTTCCAGTCGGGAAACC
TGTCGTGCCAGCTGCATTAATGAATCGGCCAACGCGCGGGGAGAGGCGGTTTGCGTATTGGGCGCCAGGG
TGGTTTTTCTTTTCACCAGTGAGACGGGCAACAGCTGATTGCCCTTCACCGCCTGGCCCTGAGAGAGTTG
CAGCAAGCGGTCCACGCTGGTTTGCCCCAGCAGGCGAAAATCCTGTTTGATGGTGGTTAACGGCGGGATA
TAACATGAGCTGTCTTCGGTATCGTCGTATCCCACTACCGAGATGTCCGCACCAACGCGCAGCCCGGACT
CGGTAATGGCGCGCATTGCGCCCAGCGCCATCTGATCGTTGGCAACCAGCATCGCAGTGGGAACGATGCC
CTCATTCAGCATTTGCATGGTTTGTTGAAAACCGGACATGGCACTCCAGTCGCCTTCCCGTTCCGCTATC
GGCTGAATTTGATTGCGAGTGAGATATTTATGCCAGCCAGCCAGACGCAGACGCGCCGAGACAGAACTTA
ATGGGCCCGCTAACAGCGCGATTTGCTGGTGACCCAATGCGACCAGATGCTCCACGCCCAGTCGCGTACC
GTCTTCATGGGAGAAAATAATACTGTTGATGGGTGTCTGGTCAGAGACATCAAGAAATAACGCCGGAACA
TTAGTGCAGGCAGCTTCCACAGCAATGGCATCCTGGTCATCCAGCGGATAGTTAATGATCAGCCCACTGA
CGCGTTGCGCGAGAAGATTGTGCACCGCCGCTTTACAGGCTTCGACGCCGCTTCGTTCTACCATCGACAC
CACCACGCTGGCACCCAGTTGATCGGCGCGAGATTTAATCGCCGCGACAATTTGCGACGGCGCGTGCAGG
GCCAGACTGGAGGTGGCAACGCCAATCAGCAACGACTGTTTGCCCGCCAGTTGTTGTGCCACGCGGTTGG
GAATGTAATTCAGCTCCGCCATCGCCGCTTCCACTTTTTCCCGCGTTTTCGCAGAAACGTGGCTGGCCTG
GTTCACCACGCGGGAAACGGTCTGATAAGAGACACCGGCATACTCTGCGACATCGTATAACGTTACTGGT
TTCACATTCACCACCCTGAATTGACTCTCTTCCGGGCGCTATCATGCCATACCGCGAAAGGTTTTGCGCC
ATTCGATGGTGTCCGGGATCTCGACGCTCTCCCTTATGCGACTCCTGCATTAGGAAGCAGCCCAGTAGTA
GGTTGAGGCCGTTGAGCACCGCCGCCGCAAGGAATGGTGCATGCAAGGAGATGGCGCCCAACAGTCCCCC
GGCCACGGGGCCTGCCACCATACCCACGCCGAAACAAGCGCTCATGAGCCCGAAGTGGCGAGCCCGATCT
TCCCCATCGGTGATGTCGGCGATATAGGCGCCAGCAACCGCACCTGTGGCGCCGGTGATGCCGGCCACGA
TGCGTCCGGCGTAGAGGATCGAGATCGATCTCGATCCCGCGAAATTAATACGACTCACTATA
